>Addgene plasmid #129071 | pMXCD72aFLAG-ires-YFP | addgene full sequence | sequence record 252434 | Addgene NGS Result
TGCCCAGGGACCACCGACCCACCACCGGGAGGTAAGCTGGCCAGCAACTTATCTGTGTCTGTCCGATTGT
CTAGTGTCTATGACTGATTTTATGCGCCTGCGTCGGTACTAGTTAGCTAACTAGCTCTGTATCTGGCGGA
CCCGTGGTGGAACTGACGAGTTCGGAACACCCGGCCGCAACCCTGGGAGACGTCCCAGGGACTTCGGGGG
CCGTTTTTGTGGCCCGACCTGAGTCCAAAAATCCCGATCGTTTTGGACTCTTTGGTGCACCCCCCTTAGA
GGAGGGATATGTGGTTCTGGTAGGAGACGAGAACCTAAAACAGTTCCCGCCTCCGTCTGAATTTTTGCTT
TCGGTTTGGGACCGAAGCCGCGCCGCGCGTCTTGTCTGCTGCAGCATCGTTCTGTGTTGTCTCTGTCTGA
CTGTGTTTCTGTATTTGTCTGAAAATATGGGCCCGGGCCAGACTGTTACCACTCCCTTAAGTTTGACCTT
AGGTCACTGGAAAGATGTCGAGCGGATCGCTCACAACCAGTCGGTAGATGTCAAGAAGAGACGTTGGGTT
ACCTTCTGCTCTGCAGAATGGCCAACCTTTAACGTCGGATGGCCGCGAGACGGCACCTTTAACCGAGACC
TCATCACCCAGGTTAAGATCAAGGTCTTTTCACCTGGCCCGCATGGACACCCAGACCAGGTCCCCTACAT
CGTGACCTGGGAAGCCTTGGCTTTTGACCCCCCTCCCTGGGTCAAGCCCTTTGTACACCCTAAGCCTCCG
CCTCCTCTTCCTCCATCCGCCCCGTCTCTCCCCCTTGAACCTCCTCGTTCGACCCCGCCTCGATCCTCCC
TTTATCCAGCCCTCACTCCTTCTCTAGGCGCCCCCATATGGCCATATGAGATCTTATATGGGGCACCCCC
GCCCCTTGTAAACTTCCCTGACCCTGACATGACAAGAGTTACTAACAGCCCCTCTCTCCAAGCTCACTTA
CAGGCTCTCTACTTAGTCCAGCACGAAGTCTGGAGACCTCTGGCGGCAGCCTACCAAGAACAACTGGACC
GACCGGTGGTACCTCACCCTTACCGAGTCGGCGACACAGTGTGGGTCCGCCGACACCAGACTAAGAACCT
AGAACCTCGCTGGAAAGGACCTTACACAGTCCTGCTGACCACCCCCACCGCCCTCAAAGTAGACGGCATC
GCAGCTTGGATACACGCCGCCCACGTGAAGGCTGCCGACCCCGGGGGTGGACCATCCTCTAGACTGCCGG
ATCCCAGTGTGGTGGTACGGGAATTCATGGCTGACGCTATCACGTATGCAGACCTGCGCTTTGTGAAAGT
GCCCCTGAAGAACAGCGCATCTAACCATCTAGGACAGGACTGTGAGGCCTATGAAGATGGGGAACTCACC
TACGAGAACGTGCAAGTGTCTCCAGTCCCAGGAGGGCCACCAGGCTTGGCTTCCCCTGCACTAGCGGACA
AAGCAGGGGTCGGGTCAGAGCAACCAACTGCGACCTGGAGCTCTGTGAAGTCGTCTGCTCTCAGGCAGAT
TCCCCGCTGTCCTACGGTCTGCTTGCAAAACTTCTTGCTTGGCCTTCTCCTGTCCTGTCTGATGTTAGGG
GTGGCTGTCATCTGCCTGGGAGTTCGCTATCTGCAGGTGTCTCAGCAGTTCCAGGAGGGGACCAGGATTT
GGGAAGCCACCAATAGCAGCCTGCAGCAGCAGCTCAGGGAGAAGATAAGTCAGCTGGGGCAGAAGGAGGT
GGAGCTTCAGGAGTCTCAGAAAGAGCTGATCTCGAGCCAGGACACATTACAGGAGAAGCAGAGGACTCAC
AAGGACACTGAGCAGCAACTACAAGCCTGCCAGGCTGAGAGAGCGAAGACCAAGGAGAACCTGAAAACTG
AGGAGGAGCGGAGGAGGGACCTGGACCAGAGGTTGACAAGCACGCGGGAGACACTGAGGCGCTTGTCCTC
CTGTTCATCAGACACCTGCTGTCCATGCGGATGGATTCCATATCAGGAAAGGTGCTTTTACATCTCACAT
ACCCTCAGAAGTCTGGAGGAGAGCCAAAAATACTGCACATCTCTGTCCTCCAAACTGGCAGCATTCGATG
AACCTTCTAAGTATTACTATGAAGTTTCTCTGCCCAGCGGCTTAGAGGAGTTGCTAGATCGTTCGAAGTC
ATATTGGATACAGATGAGCAAGAAGTGGAGGCATGACTATGACTCTCAAAGCCGATATTGTGACAAGATA
AAAAAATATTACCAGAAGTGGAAAAGAACATTTTCTGAGTGTGCAGAGCTTCACCCCTGCATTTGTGAGT
CGGAGGCTTTCAGGTTTCCTGATGGGATCCATCTGAACGATTACAAGGATGACGACGATAAGTGAACCGG
ATAGCGGCCGCGTCGAGCAGCTGAAGCTTAAAACAGCTCTGGGGTTGTACCCACCCCAGAGGCCCACGTG
GCGGCTAGTACTCCGGTATTGCGGTACCCTTGTACGCCTGTTTTATACTCCCTTCCCGTAACTTAGACGC
ACAAAACCAAGTTCAATAGAAGGGGGTACAAACCAGTACCACCACGAACAAGCACTTCTGTTTCCCCGGT
GATGTCGTATAGACTGCTTGCGTGGTTGAAAGCGACGGATCCGTTATCCGCTTATGTACTTCGAGAAGCC
CAGTACCACCTCGGAATCTTCGATGCGTTGCGCTCAGCACTCAACCCCAGAGTGTAGCTTAGGCTGATGA
GTCTGGACATCCCTCACCGGTGACGGTGGTCCAGGCTGCGTTGGCGGCCTACCTATGGCTAACGCCATGG
GACGCTAGTTGTGAACAAGGTGTGAAGAGCCTATTGAGCTACATAAGAATCCTCCGGCCCCTGAATGCGG
CTAATCCCAACCTCGGAGCAGGTGGTCACAAACCAGTGATTGGCCTGTCGTAACGCGCAAGTCCGTGGCG
GAACCGACTACTTTGGGTGTCCGTGTTTCCTTTTATTTTATTGTGGCTGCTTATGGTGACAATCACAGAT
TGTTATCATAAAGCGAATTGGATTGCGGCCGGCCGCAATGGTGAGGTTCACCGGGGTGGTGCCCATCCTG
GTCGAGCTGGACGGCGACGTAAACGGCCACAAGTTCAGCGTGTCCGGCGAGGGCGAGGGCGATGCCACCT
ACGGCAAGCTGACCCTGAAGTTCATCTGCACCACCGGCAAGCTGCCCGTGCCCTGGCCCACCCTCGTGAC
CACCTTCGGCTACGGCCTGCAGTGCTTCGCCCGCTACCCCGACCACATGAAGCAGCACGACTTCTTCAAG
TCCGCCATGCCCGAAGGCTACGTCCAGGAGCGCACCATCTTCTTCAAGGACGACGGCAACTACAAGACCC
GCGCCGAGGTGAAGTTCGAGGGCGACACCCTGGTGAACCGCATCGAGCTGAAGGGCATCGACTTCAAGGA
GGACGGCAACATCCTGGGGCACAAGCTGGAGTACAACTACAACAGCCACAACGTCTATATCATGGCCGAC
AAGCAGAAGAACGGCATCAAGGTGAACTTCAAGATCCGCCACAACATCGAGGACGGCAGCGTGCAGCTCG
CCGACCACTACCAGCAGAACACCCCCATCGGCGACGGCCCCGTGCTGCTGCCCGACAACCACTACCTGAG
CTACCAGTCCGCCCTGAGCAAAGACCCCAACGAGAAGCGCGATCACATGGTCCTGCTGGAGTTCGTGACC
GCCGCCGGGATCACTCTCGGCATGGACGAGCTGTACAAGTAAGTCGACGATAAAATAAAAGATTTTATTT
AGTCTCCAGAAAAAGGGGGGAATGAAAGACCCCACCTGTAGGTTTGGCAAGCTAGCTTAAGTAACGCCAT
TTTGCAAGGCATGGAAAAATACATAACTGAGAATAGAGAAGTTCAGATCAAGGTCAGGAACAGATGGAAC
AGCTGAATATGGGCCAAACAGGATATCTGTGGTAAGCAGTTCCTGCCCCGGCTCAGGGCCAAGAACAGAT
GGAACAGCTGAATATGGGCCAAACAGGATATCTGTGGTAAGCAGTTCCTGCCCCGGCTCAGGGCCAAGAA
CAGATGGTCCCCAGATGCGGTCCAGCCCTCAGCAGTTTCTAGAGAACCATCAGATGTTTCCAGGGTGCCC
CAAGGACCTGAAATGACCCTGTGCCTTATTTGAACTAACCAATCAGTTCGCTTCTCGCTTCTGTTCGCGC
GCTTCTGCTCCCCGAGCTCAATAAAAGAGCCCACAACCCCTCACTCGGGGCGCCAGTCCTCCGATTGACT
GAGTCGCCCGGGTACCCGTGTATCCAATAAACCCTCTTGCAGTTGCATCCGACTTGTGGTCTCGCTGTTC
CTTGGGAGGGTCTCCTCTGAGTGATTGACTACCCGTCAGCGGGGGTCTTTCACATGCAGCATGTATCAAA
ATTAATTTGGTTTTTTTTCTTAAGTATTTACATTAAATGGCCATAGTTGCATTAATGAATCGGCCAACGC
GCGGGGAGAGGCGGTTTGCGTATTGGGCGCTCTTCCGCTTCCTCGCTCACTGACTCGCTGCGCTCGGTCG
TTCGGCTGCGGCGAGCGGTATCAGCTCACTCAAAGGCGGTAATACGGTTATCCACAGAATCAGGGGATAA
CGCAGGAAAGAACATGTGAGCAAAAGGCCAGCAAAAGGCCAGGAACCGTAAAAAGGCCGCGTTGCTGGCG
TTTTTCCATAGGCTCCGCCCCCCTGACGAGCATCACAAAAATCGACGCTCAAGTCAGAGGTGGCGAAACC
CGACAGGACTATAAAGATACCAGGCGTTTCCCCCTGGAAGCTCCCTCGTGCGCTCTCCTGTTCCGACCCT
GCCGCTTACCGGATACCTGTCCGCCTTTCTCCCTTCGGGAAGCGTGGCGCTTTCTCATAGCTCACGCTGT
AGGTATCTCAGTTCGGTGTAGGTCGTTCGCTCCAAGCTGGGCTGTGTGCACGAACCCCCCGTTCAGCCCG
ACCGCTGCGCCTTATCCGGTAACTATCGTCTTGAGTCCAACCCGGTAAGACACGACTTATCGCCACTGGC
AGCAGCCACTGGTAACAGGATTAGCAGAGCGAGGTATGTAGGCGGTGCTACAGAGTTCTTGAAGTGGTGG
CCTAACTACGGCTACACTAGAAGAACAGTATTTGGTATCTGCGCTCTGCTGAAGCCAGTTACCTTCGGAA
AAAGAGTTGGTAGCTCTTGATCCGGCAAACAAACCACCGCTGGTAGCGGTGGTTTTTTTGTTTGCAAGCA
GCAGATTACGCGCAGAAAAAAAGGATCTCAAGAAGATCCTTTGATCTTTTCTACGGGGTCTGACGCTCAG
TGGAACGAAAACTCACGTTAAGGGATTTTGGTCATGAGATTATCAAAAAGGATCTTCACCTAGATCCTTT
TGCGGCCGGCCGCAAATCAATCTAAAGTATATATGAGTAAACTTGGTCTGACAGTTACCAATGCTTAATC
AGTGAGGCACCTATCTCAGCGATCTGTCTATTTCGTTCATCCATAGTTGCCTGACTCCCCGTCGTGTAGA
TAACTACGATACGGGAGGGCTTACCATCTGGCCCCAGTGCTGCAATGATACCGCGAGACCCACGCTCACC
GGCTCCAGATTTATCAGCAATAAACCAGCCAGCCGGAAGGGCCGAGCGCAGAAGTGGTCCTGCAACTTTA
TCCGCCTCCATCCAGTCTATTAATTGTTGCCGGGAAGCTAGAGTAAGTAGTTCGCCAGTTAATAGTTTGC
GCAACGTTGTTGCCATTGCTACAGGCATCGTGGTGTCACGCTCGTCGTTTGGTATGGCTTCATTCAGCTC
CGGTTCCCAACGATCAAGGCGAGTTACATGATCCCCCATGTTGTGCAAAAAAGCGGTTAGCTCCTTCGGT
CCTCCGATCGTTGTCAGAAGTAAGTTGGCCGCAGTGTTATCACTCATGGTTATGGCAGCACTGCATAATT
CTCTTACTGTCATGCCATCCGTAAGATGCTTTTCTGTGACTGGTGAGTACTCAACCAAGTCATTCTGAGA
ATAGTGTATGCGGCGACCGAGTTGCTCTTGCCCGGCGTCAATACGGGATAATACCGCGCCACATAGCAGA
ACTTTAAAAGTGCTCATCATTGGAAAACGTTCTTCGGGGCGAAAACTCTCAAGGATCTTACCGCTGTTGA
GATCCAGTTCGATGTAACCCACTCGTGCACCCAACTGATCTTCAGCATCTTTTACTTTCACCAGCGTTTC
TGGGTGAGCAAAAACAGGAAGGCAAAATGCCGCAAAAAAGGGAATAAGGGCGACACGGAAATGTTGAATA
CTCATACTCTTCCTTTTTCAATATTATTGAAGCATTTATCAGGGTTATTGTCTCATGAGCGGATACATAT
TTGAATGTATTTAGAAAAATAAACAAATAGGGGTTCCGCGCACATTTCCCCGAAAAGTGCCACCTGCATA
ATGAAAGACCCCACCTGTAGGTTTGGCAAGCTAGCTTAAGTAACGCCATTTTGCAAGGCATGGAAAAATA
CATAACTGAGAATAGAAAAGTTCAGATCAAGGTCAGGAACAGATGGAACAGCTGAATATGGGCCAAACAG
GATATCTGTGGTAAGCAGTTCCTGCCCCGGCTCAGGGCCAAGAACAGATGGAACAGCTGAATATGGGCCA
AACAGGATATCTGTGGTAAGCAGTTCCTGCCCCGGCTCAGGGCCAAGAACAGATGGTCCCCAGATGCGGT
CCAGCCCTCAGCAGTTTCTAGAGAACCATCAGATGTTTCCAGGGTGCCCCAAGGACCTGAAATGACCCTG
TGCCTTATTTGAACTAACCAATCAGTTCGCTTCTCGCTTCTGTTCGCGCGCTTCTGCTCCCCGAGCTCAA
TAAAAGAGCCCACAACCCCTCACTCGGCGCGCCAGTCCTCCGATTGACTGAGTCGCCCGGGTACCCGTGT
ATCCAATAAACCCTCTTGCAGTTGCATCCGACTTGTGGTCTCGCTGTTCCTTGGGAGGGTCTCCTCTGAG
TGATTGACTACCCGTCAGCGGGGGTCTTTCATTTGGGGGCTCGTCCGGGATCGGGAGACCCC
Features (pLannotate 1.2.2; 15 found; start..end, strand, type, name):
     34..391     +  misc_feature   MMLV Ψ: packaging signal of Moloney murine leukemia virus (MMLV)
    456..872     +  CDS            gag (truncated): truncated Moloney murine leukemia virus (MMLV) gag gene lacking the start codon
    882..1256    +  misc_feature   pol region: Moloney murine leukemia virus (MMLV) pol region containing the splice acceptor site
   1287..2348    +  CDS            Cd72: CD72_MOUSE - Also known as Ly-32, Ly32, Lyb-2. Experimental evidence at protein level: Swiss-Prot protein existence level 1. Plays a role in B-cell proliferation and differentiation. From Mus musculus (Mouse).
   2348..2372    +  CDS            3xFLAG (fragment): three tandem FLAG® epitope tags
   2407..2497    +  ncRNA          Entero 5 CRE: Accession: RF00386 - Enterovirus 5' cloverleaf cis-acting replication element
   2795..3043    +  ncRNA          IRES Picorna: Accession: RF00229 - Picornavirus internal ribosome entry site (IRES)
   3056..3752    +  CDS            EYFP (fragment): enhanced YFP mammalian codon-optimized
   3801..3922    +  LTR            3' LTR (ΔU3) (fragment): self-inactivating 3' long terminal repeat (LTR) from Moloney murine leukemia virus
   3923..4392    +  LTR            LTR: long terminal repeat from Moloney murine leukemia virus
   4458..4510    -  CDS            lacI (fragment): lac repressor; lacI; The lac repressor binds to the lac operator to inhibit transcription in E. coli. This inhibition can be relieved by adding lactose or isopropyl-β-D-thiogalactopyranoside (IPTG).
   4693..5281    -  rep_origin     ori: high-copy-number ColE1/pMB1/pBR322/pUC origin of replication
   5445..6305    -  CDS            AmpR: β-lactamase; bla; confers resistance to ampicillin, carbenicillin, and related antibiotics
   6306..6410    -  promoter       AmpR promoter: bla
   6440..7033    +  LTR            LTR: long terminal repeat from Moloney murine leukemia virus
