[The description below was written by a language model from this plasmid's Addgene catalogue record and pLannotate feature annotations shown in this document.]
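Description:
pMXCD72aFLAG-ires-YFP is a Moloney murine leukemia virus (MMLV)-based retroviral expression vector built on the pMX backbone, made to express FLAG-tagged mouse CD72a in animal cells. The catalogue lists it simply as a mammalian expression vector, but the annotated 7,062-nt sequence shows a typical gammaretroviral layout. A 5′ MMLV LTR is followed by the Ψ packaging signal, a truncated gag segment lacking its start codon, and a pol-derived region carrying the splice acceptor. The expression cassette comes next, followed by the 3′ LTR. No separate internal promoter is annotated, so transcription of the payload presumably comes from the 5′ LTR. The 3′ region is mostly annotated as a full MMLV LTR, with only a short adjacent fragment matching a ΔU3 self-inactivating LTR, so the record does not clearly indicate a self-inactivating design. In bacteria the plasmid is maintained through a high-copy ColE1/pUC-type origin and selected with ampicillin via β-lactamase under its own promoter. A short lacI fragment appears to be a backbone remnant.

The payload is bicistronic. The mouse Cd72 coding sequence, encoding a B-cell surface protein involved in B-cell proliferation and differentiation, is joined at its 3′ end to a short sequence matching part of a 3xFLAG annotation, consistent with a C-terminal FLAG epitope for detection or immunoprecipitation. Downstream, a picornavirus IRES, along with an associated enterovirus 5′ cloverleaf element, drives cap-independent translation of EYFP from the same transcript. Yellow fluorescence therefore marks the cells that also express CD72a. When gag, pol and env are supplied in trans by packaging cells, the vector can be packaged into retroviral particles for stable transduction, with YFP allowing transduced cells to be identified or sorted. The cloning sites used for the insert are not recorded.
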