Addgene plasmid #129071: pMXCD72aFLAG-ires-YFP
Purpose: expression of FLAG-tagged mouse CD72a in animal cells
Depositing lab: Takeshi Tsubata. Depositing organization: Institute of Science Tokyo.
Backbone
  Vector backbone: pMXpMX
  Vector type: Mammalian Expression
Growth in bacteria
  Bacterial resistance: Ampicillin, 100 μg/mL
  Growth temperature: 37°C
  Growth strain: DH5alpha
  Copy number: High Copy
Gene/Insert
  Gene/Insert name: CD72a
  Species: M. musculus (mouse)
  Entrez Gene: Cd72 (a.k.a. CD72c, Ly-19, Ly-32, Ly-m19, Lyb-2)
  Cloning method: Restriction Enzyme; 5′ cloning site Unknown (unknown if destroyed); 3′ cloning site Unknown (unknown if destroyed)
Terms and licenses: Academic/Nonprofit Terms; Industry Terms: Not Available to Industry
How to cite: pMXCD72aFLAG-ires-YFP was a gift from Takeshi Tsubata (Addgene plasmid # 129071 ; http://n2t.net/addgene:129071 ; RRID:Addgene_129071)
